>Addgene plasmid #147589 | pAc5.1B-lambdaN-HA-DmeIF4Ga_578-650-DmCup_417-1133_T | depositor full sequence | sequence record 290036 | Full Sequence
CTTCAAGGAATTAATTCTATATTCTAAAAACACAAATGATACTTCTAAAAAAAATCATGAATGGCATCAA
CTCTGAATCAAATCTTTGCAGATGCACCTACTTCTCATTTCCACTGTCACATCATTTTTCCAGATCTCGC
TGCCTGTTATGTGGCCCACAAACCAAGACACGTTTTATGGCCATTAAAGCTGGCTGATCGTCGCCAAACA
CCAAATACATATCAATATGTACATTCGAGAAAGAAGCGATCAAAGAAGCGTCTTCGGGCGAGTAGGAGAA
TGCGGAGGAGAAGGAGAACGAGCTGATCTAGTATCTCTCCACAATCCAATGCCAACTGACCAACTGGCCA
TATTCGGAGCAATTTGAAGCCAATTTCCATCGCCTGGCGATCGCTCCATTCTTGGCTATATGTTTTTCAC
CGTTCCCGGGGCCATTTTCAAAGACTCGTCGGTAAGATAAGATTGTGTCACTCGCTGTCTCTCTTCATTT
GTCGAAGAATGCTGAGGAATTTCGCGATGACGTCGGCGAGTATTTTGAAGAATGAGAATAATTTGTATTT
ATACGAAAATCAGTTAGTGGAATTTTCTACAAAAACATGTTATCTATAGATAATTTTGTTGCAAAATATG
TTGACTATGACAAAGATTGTATGTATATACCTTTAATGTATTCTCATTTTCTTATGTATTTATAATGGCA
ATGATGATACTGATGATATTTTAAGATGATGCCAGACCACAGGCTGATTTCTGCGTCTTTTGCCGAACGC
AGTGCATGTGCGGTTGTTGTTTTTTGGAATAGTTTCAATTTTCGGACTGTCCGCTTTGATTTCAGTTTCT
TGGCTTATTCAAAAAGCAAAGTAAAGCCAAAAAAGCGAGATGGCAATACCAAATGCGGCAAAACGGTAGT
GGAAGGAAAGGGGTGCGGGGCAGCGGAAGGAAGGGTGGGGCGGGGCGTGGCGGGGTCTGTGGCTGGGCGC
GACGTCACCGACGTTGGAGCCACTCCTTTGACCATGTGTGCGTGTGTGTATTATTCGTGTCTCGCCACTC
GCCGGTTGTTTTTTTCTTTTTATCTCGCTCTCTCTAGCGCCATCTCGTACGCATGCTCAACGCACCGCAT
GTTGCCGTGTCCTTTATGCGTCATTTTGGCTCGAAATAGGCAATTATTTAAACAAAGATTAGTCAACGAA
AACGCTAAAATAAATAAGTCTACAATATGGTTACTTATTGCCATGTGTGTGCAGCCAACGATAGCAACAA
AAGCAACAACACAGTGGCTTTCCCTCTTTCACTTTTTGTTTGCAAGCGCGTGCGAGCAAGACGGCACGAC
CGGCAAACGCAATTACGCTGACAAAGAGCAGACGAAGTTTTGGCCGAAAAACATCAAGGCGCCTGATACG
AATGCATTTGCAATAACAATTGCGATATTTAATATTGTTTATGAAGCTGTTTGACTTCAAAACACACAAA
AAAAAAAATAAAACAAATTATTTGAAAGAGAATTAGGAATCGGACAGCTTATCGTTACGGGCTAACAGCA
CACCGAGACGAAATAGCTTACCTGACGTCACAGCCTCTGGAAGAACTGCCGCCAAGCAGAGAGAGAGAGA
AAAAGAGGGAGAGCAGCTTAGACCGCATGTGCTTGTGTGTGAGGCGTCTCTCTCTTCGTCTCCTGTTTGC
GCAAACGCATAGACTGCACTGAGAAAATCGATTACCTATTTTTTATGAATGAATATTTGCACTATTACTA
TTCAAAACTATTAAGATAGCAATCACATTCAATAGCCAAATACTATACCACCTGAGCGATGCAACGAAAT
GATCAATTTGAGCAAAAATGCTGCATATTTAGGACGGCATCATTATAGAAATGCTTCTTGCTGTGTACTT
TTCTCTCGTCTGGCAGCTGTTTCGCCGTTATTGTTAAAACCGGCTTAAGTTAGGTGTGTTTTCTACGACT
AGTGATGCCCCTACTAGAAGATGTGTGTTGCACAAATGTCCCTGAATAACCAATTTGAAGTGCAGATAGC
AGTAAACGTAAGCTAATATGAATATTATTTAACTGTAATGTTTTAATATCGCTGGACATTACTAATAAAC
CCACTATAAACACATGTACATATGTATGTTTTGGCATACAATGAGTAGTTGGGGAAAAAATGTGTAAAAG
CACCGTGACCATCACAGCATAAAGATAACCAGCTGAAGTATCGAATATGAGTAACCCCCAAATTGAATCA
CATGCCGCAACTGATAGGACCCATGGAAGTACACTCTTCATGGCGATATACAAGACACACACAAGCACGA
ACACCCAGTTGCGGAGGAAATTCTCCGTAAATGAAAACCCAATCGGCGAACAATTCATACCCATATATGG
TAAAAGTTTTGAACGCGACTTGAGAGCGGAGAGCATTGCGGCTGATAAGGTTTTAGCGCTAAGCGGGCTT
TATAAAACGGGCTGCGGGACCAGTTTTCATATCACTACCGTTTGAGTTCTTGTGCTGTGTGGATACTCCT
CCCGACACAAAGCCGCTCCATCAGCCAGCAGTCGTCTAATCCAGAGACCCCGGATCGGGGTACCAACATG
GACGCACAAACACGACGACGTGAGCGTCGCGCTGAGAAACAAGCTCAATGGAAAGCTGCAAACGGTGGAT
CTCCTCCACATATGGCTTACCCATACGATGTTCCAGATTACGCTCCTCCAAGCTTTCCAGAGACTACCCT
TAACGATAAACAGGACTCTACTGACCTAAAAGTGAAAGTGTCTGCGAAAATTTCATCTATCATAAACTAT
AATGAGGGTCAATGGTCACCAAACAATCCAAGCGGAAAAAAACAATACGACCGAGAACAGTTATTACAGT
TACGCGAGGTTAAGGCCTCACGTATACAACCAGAGGTAAAAAATGTGTCTATTCTTCCTCAACCATTAAT
TAATATGCCTGCCTTCTTCAAAAACAAAAATAAGCCGAACCTAATCAGTGACGAGTCCATCATCCAGAGC
CAACCGCCCCAGCCGCAAACGGAGTTCCAAGATCCGGCCATTGTTAACCAAAGACGCATTGGCAGCGGTC
GCTTAAACCATTCCAAGTGGGGTTACAACGACGAAGACTACCACTCGTACCACAATGGCAAGTCGCAGCA
TATGGAGGAGGTCAACTCGAAGAACAGCAAAAACATGACGGTGCTGCAGTTCTTCGACAACGGCGAGATC
AGCAGTCAGCCTCAAAGACGGCCGAACACTCCTGTGATGGGGATGTCTATCAATCGATCCGAGAACGACA
CCCTGCACTCGAACGAGTCCAGTGAAGATTTGAGTCGCGCCAACGAGAACTATGTAAAGCGCGTAATGTC
TGGATTCCTGGTTGTATCGAAGCCCAAGTCACGAGATGTCGAGGATAGACATCACCGGCGGTACAGGAAC
CAGAACGAGGAGCCTGAGTGGTTTAGCTGTGGACCCACGTCTAGACTGGACACTATAGAGTTGTGTGGGT
TCGATGAGGACGAGGAGAAAATGCTAAAGGAGGGCAACAAAAACCACGGATTAGGCGAAACAGAGCGAGA
AACGTCAAAACAAAAGATGGACCATAAGTACAAATGGACGCATGCGGAGCCGATGGGTCGAAGCAAATAC
ATGCCCAAACACGACACTAACAATAATCATAACGTGGAGAACATGAATAATGTTATGGCTACCGAGCATC
AGCAACAAAAGGAAGAGAAACGCCCAGGCAGTGGCCGTTCGTTTCAGTTTGATAAGTTCAATCAAAGCCA
ACAGAATTACGAGAGTAGCAGTTATGTTAATCACCAACAGCCGCCGCAAACGCAGCCTCAGCAAATGCAG
CAGCAATCGAACACAAACACGAACAACTCTAAATTCATGTCATTCTTTGCCAATGAGGGGAACTCCTCGT
CTTCTTCGCTGAACGAGTTTTTCAAGCAGGCCATTAACCAGGGTCATGGCAACAATCCGGAGCAGCCCAA
ATCGTTGGGCCACATCGGACAGATGCCTTCGGTGGATCAGCTGGAGGCCAAATGGCGTCGAAACTCACTG
AACAATGTTGGCGAGACTGCCAACAAGCAGACTGATAACTTCCAGAAGCTAATTGGGTCTCTTTCTTCGG
CTAAGCCACAGTCACAGGCGGTTGGCTATGATGCCATCTCCAACTTTATAATGCAGCAACAGCAGTACCA
GCAGCAGCAACAGAAGCAGCACCTCATCATACAGCAGCAGCAGCAACAGACCGCCTTTTTGGCGAGCCTG
CAGCTGAAGGCGATCCTCGGCCGGGCCGACACCCAATTGCTACTGCTCCGTCTGACTAAAGGGGAAATAT
CCAAGCACGGATTGCTGGTGCAGTTGGCCAACCCACGCTTGACGGACATGGATCGCGAGGCCATCACTGC
TGTATTGCAGTTCACCAACACCCAGCAGCAGCAGCAGCAGCACAAGCAGCAGCTGGACATGCTCTCAAGC
ACGGTCATCGCCAGCCAGTTGCAGAATCTCCACAACTTGGCCATTGTCCAGCAGACTCTTGCAGCCAGGC
AGCAGCCGCAGCATAATCCACAGACGCAGGCGCCGCACCAACTGTCGCAGGAGGACTTGCAAGCGCATGC
CAATGTGATAATGCGAAACGCCGTAATGAAGCGAAAAATTGAGGAGCAGACCTCGAAGCTTATCAATGGC
GGTGCCAAGCATCAGGCACAGCAGCAATATCTAAACCGTGGCCAGCAACGCCAGGCTCGACCAGATGCCA
ACTCGAATGCCTTGCTCCATGCCTTGATCTCTGGCGGTGGCAATAACCACGCCTCTGGTTATCCTATGAA
AGGACAGCCGCAGCAGCATCATTCCAATTTGAGATTCGGTGATAACCAAAACTTCCAATCTTTTGAGTCC
AACCAGCCGCACTTCGCCACGCAGTACAAGCAGCAATACCAACAGTCTCAGCAGCAACATCCCCATCAGC
AGCCCCAACAGCTGAATTCGCTTCATCAGAACAACGCTGGAGCTGTCAATAGCTTCAATAAGGCCCAAAT
GCAAGCTCAATCAGCTATTTCCATGCTGCCCAACAGCGGGGATGAGTTTCATTAAGCGGCCGCTCGAGTC
TAGAGGGCCCGCGGTTCGAAGGTAAGCCTATCCCTAACCCTCTCCTCGGTCTCGATTCTACGCGTACCGG
TCATCATCACCATCACCATTGAGTTTAAACCCGCTGATCAGCCTCGACTGTGCCTTCTAAGGCCTGAGCT
CGCTGATCAGCCTCGATCGAGGATCCAGACATGATAAGATACATTGATGAGTTTGGACAAACCACAACTA
GAATGCAGTGAAAAAAATGCTTTATTTGTGAAATTTGTGATGCTATTGCTTTATTTGTAACCATTATAAG
CTGCAATAAACAAGTTAACAACAACAATTGCATTCATTTTATGTTTCAGGTTCAGGGGGAGGTGTGGGAG
GTTTTTTAAAGCAAGTAAAACCTCTACAAATGTGGTATGGCTGATTATGATCAGTCGACCGATGCCCTTG
AGAGCCTTCAACCCAGTCAGCTCCTTCCGGTGGGCGCGGGGCATGACTATCGTCGCCGCACTTATGACTG
TCTTCTTTATCATGCAACTCGTAGGACAGGTGCCGGCAGCGCTCTGGGTCATTTTCGGCGAGGACCGCTT
TCGCTGGAGCGCGACGATGATCGGCCTGTCGCTTGCGGTATTCGGAATCTTGCACGCCCTCGCTCAAGCC
TTCGTCACTGGTCCCGCCACCAAACGTTTCGGCGAGAAGCAGGCCATTATCGCCGGCATGGCGGCCGACG
CGCTGGGCTACGTCTTGCTGGCGTTCGCGACGCGAGGCTGGATGGCCTTCCCCATTATGATTCTTCTCGC
TTCCGGCGGCATCGGGATGCCCGCGTTGCAGGCCATGCTGTCCAGGCAGGTAGATGACGACCATCAGGGA
CAGCTTCAAGGATCGCTCGCGGCTCTTACCAGCCAGCAAAAGGCCAGGAACCGTAAAAAGGCCGCGTTGC
TGGCGTTTTTCCATAGGCTCCGCCCCCCTGACGAGCATCACAAAAATCGACGCTCAAGTCAGAGGTGGCG
AAACCCGACAGGACTATAAAGATACCAGGCGTTTCCCCCTGGAAGCTCCCTCGTGCGCTCTCCTGTTCCG
ACCCTGCCGCTTACCGGATACCTGTCCGCCTTTCTCCCTTCGGGAAGCGTGGCGCTTTCTCAATGCTCAC
GCTGTAGGTATCTCAGTTCGGTGTAGGTCGTTCGCTCCAAGCTGGGCTGTGTGCACGAACCCCCCGTTCA
GCCCGACCGCTGCGCCTTATCCGGTAACTATCGTCTTGAGTCCAACCCGGTAAGACACGACTTATCGCCA
CTGGCAGCAGCCACTGGTAACAGGATTAGCAGAGCGAGGTATGTAGGCGGTGCTACAGAGTTCTTGAAGT
GGTGGCCTAACTACGGCTACACTAGAAGGACAGTATTTGGTATCTGCGCTCTGCTGAAGCCAGTTACCTT
CGGAAAAAGAGTTGGTAGCTCTTGATCCGGCAAACAAACCACCGCTGGTAGCGGTGGTTTTTTTGTTTGC
AAGCAGCAGATTACGCGCAGAAAAAAAGGATCTCAAGAAGATCCTTTGATCTTTTCTACGGGGTCTGACG
CTCAGTGGAACGAAAACTCACGTTAAGGGATTTTGGTCATGAGATTATCAAAAAGGATCTTCACCTAGAT
CCTTTTAAATTAAAAATGAAGTTTTAAATCAATCTAAAGTATATATGAGTAAACTTGGTCTGACAGTTAC
CAATGCTTAATCAGTGAGGCACCTATCTCAGCGATCTGTCTATTTCGTTCATCCATAGTTGCCTGACTCC
CCGTCGTGTAGATAACTACGATACGGGAGGGCTTACCATCTGGCCCCAGTGCTGCAATGATACCGCGAGA
CCCACGCTCACCGGCTCCAGATTTATCAGCAATAAACCAGCCAGCCGGAAGGGCCGAGCGCAGAAGTGGT
CCTGCAACTTTATCCGCCTCCATCCAGTCTATTAATTGTTGCCGGGAAGCTAGAGTAAGTAGTTCGCCAG
TTAATAGTTTGCGCAACGTTGTTGCCATTGCTGCAGGCATCGTGGTGTCACGCTCGTCGTTTGGTATGGC
TTCATTCAGCTCCGGTTCCCAACGATCAAGGCGAGTTACATGATCCCCCATGTTGTGCAAAAAAGCGGTT
AGCTCCTTCGGTCCTCCGATCGTTGTCAGAAGTAAGTTGGCCGCAGTGTTATCACTCATGGTTATGGCAG
CACTGCATAATTCTCTTACTGTCATGCCATCCGTAAGATGCTTTTCTGTGACTGGTGAGTACTCAACCAA
GTCATTCTGAGAATAGTGTATGCGGCGACCGAGTTGCTCTTGCCCGGCGTCAACACGGGATAATACCGCG
CCACATAGCAGAACTTTAAAAGTGCTCATCATTGGAAAACGTTCTTCGGGGCGAAAACTCTCAAGGATCT
TACCGCTGTTGAGATCCAGTTCGATGTAACCCACTCGTGCACCCAACTGATCTTCAGCATCTTTTACTTT
CACCAGCGTTTCTGGGTGAGCAAAAACAGGAAGGCAAAATGCCGCAAAAAAGGGAATAAGGGCGACACGG
AAATGTTGAATACTCATACTCTTCCTTTTTCAATATTATTGAAGCATTTATCAGGGTTATTGTCTCATGA
GCGGATACATATTTGAATGTATTTAGAAAAATAAACAAATAGGGGTTCCGCGCACATTTCCCCGAAAAGT
GCCACCTGACGTCTAAGAAACCATTATTATCATGACATTAACCTATAAAAATAGGCGTATCACGAGGCCC
TTTCGT
Features (pLannotate 1.2.2; 11 found; start..end, strand, type, name):
     56..2568    +  promoter       Ac5 promoter: Drosophila melanogaster actin 5C promoter
   2588..2653    +  CDS            N (fragment): REGN_LAMBD - Experimental evidence at protein level: Swiss-Prot protein existence level 1. Plays a role as a transcriptional antitermination factor that allows the virus to initiate its lytic phase. Activates expression of the delayed viral early genes by modifying host RNA polymerase (RNAP) into a form that is resistant to termination signals. This antitermination function requires the host NusA protein which serves to stabilize the interaction between antitermination protein N and host RNA polymerase. From Escherichia phage lambda (Bacteriophage lambda).
   2678..2704    +  CDS            3xHA (fragment): three tandem HA epitope tags
   2945..5092    +  CDS            cup (fragment): CUP_DROME - Also known as fs(2)cup. Experimental evidence at protein level: Swiss-Prot protein existence level 1. Adapter protein that plays a central role in localization of transcripts in the oocyte and in young embryos (PubMed:9118812). Maintains RNA targets in a repressed state by promoting their deadenylation and protects deadenylated mRNAs from further degradation (PubMed:21937713). Binds to and recruits eIF-4E to the 3'-UTR of some mRNA targets which prevents interaction between eIF4E1 and eIF4G (PubMed:14685270, PubMed:15465908, PubMed:21081899). This may contribute to translational re
   5131..5172    +  CDS            V5 tag: epitope tag from simian virus 5
   5272..5406    -  polyA_signal   SV40 poly(A) signal: SV40 polyadenylation signal
   5429..5513    -  CDS            large T antigen (fragment): large T antigen from SV40 (simian virus 40)
   5514..5984    +  CDS            TcR (fragment): tetracycline efflux protein; tet; confers resistance to tetracycline
   6028..6616    -  rep_origin     ori: high-copy-number ColE1/pMB1/pBR322/pUC origin of replication
   6787..7647    -  CDS            AmpR: β-lactamase; bla; confers resistance to ampicillin, carbenicillin, and related antibiotics
   7648..7752    -  promoter       AmpR promoter: bla
