[The description below was written by a language model from this plasmid's Addgene catalogue record and pLannotate feature annotations shown in this document.]
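Description:
pAc5.1B-lambdaN-HA-DmeIF4Ga_578-650-DmCup_417-1133_T is a 7.8 kb insect expression plasmid. The catalogue lists the backbone as unknown, although the name points to a pAc5.1B-type vector. It is propagated in E. coli through a ColE1/pUC-family origin and selected with ampicillin via a β-lactamase gene under its own bla promoter. The record lists it as low copy, even though the annotated origin is usually described as high copy. A partial tetracycline resistance gene and a short SV40 large T antigen fragment are also annotated, and these appear to be non-functional backbone remnants.

Expression is driven by the Drosophila melanogaster actin 5C promoter, which gives strong constitutive transcription in fly cells. The open reading frame begins with a short fragment of the bacteriophage lambda N protein. This is the peptide that binds boxB RNA hairpins and is commonly used to tether a fusion protein to a reporter mRNA. An HA epitope follows for detection. The payload is a chimera of residues 578–650 of Drosophila eIF4G and residues 417–1133 of Cup, an eIF4E-binding translational repressor. The feature table annotates only the Cup portion. The eIF4G segment presumably lies in the unannotated gap between the HA tag and Cup.

A V5 tag is annotated downstream of the insert, but the record does not state whether it is translated in frame. An SV40 polyadenylation signal follows it. The associated study concerns how 4E-BPs use eIF4E-binding motifs to repress translation, which suggests use in testing such chimeras in insect cells, probably in tethering-type assays. The depositor sequence may be theoretical rather than experimentally verified.
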