Addgene plasmid #147589: pAc5.1B-lambdaN-HA-DmeIF4Ga_578-650-DmCup_417-1133_T
Purpose: Insect Expression of DmeIF4Ga_578-650-DmCup_417-1133
Depositing lab: Elisa Izaurralde. Depositing organization: Max Planck Institute for Developmental Biology. Publication: 4E-BPs require non-canonical 4E-binding motifs and a lateral surface of eIF4E to repress translation. Igreja C, Peter D, Weiler C, Izaurralde E. Nat Commun. 2014 Sep 2;5:4790. doi: 10.1038/ncomms5790. PubMed 25179781.
Backbone
  Vector backbone: Unknown
  Vector type: Insect Expression
Growth in bacteria
  Bacterial resistance: Ampicillin, 100 μg/mL
  Growth temperature: 37°C
  Growth strain: DH5alpha
  Copy number: Low Copy
Gene/Insert
  Gene/Insert name: DmeIF4Ga_578-650-DmCup_417-1133
  Species: D. melanogaster (fly)
  Entrez Gene: eIF4G1 (a.k.a. Dmel_CG10811, CG10811, Dmel\CG10811, EIF4G, EIF4G1, Eif4G, deIF4G, eIF-4G, eIF4G, eIF4g, eiF-4G, p200)
  Cloning method: Unknown
Terms and licenses: Academic/Nonprofit Terms; Industry Terms: Not Available to Industry
Depositor comments: DmeIF4Ga ORF extracted from NCBI: NM_079901.3; DmCup sequence according to the sequence given by NCBI: AF004917.1. Plasmids from this collection were made available to the research community and donated after the lab closed. Please note that the sequence provided by the depositing laboratory may be theoretical/predicted or based on Sanger sequencing results. There may be discrepancies between sequencing results obtained by Addgene and the depositor sequence. If an Addgene verified sequence is not available, please contact before placing your order to request that our lab fully sequence the plasmid.
How to cite: pAc5.1B-lambdaN-HA-DmeIF4Ga_578-650-DmCup_417-1133_T was a gift from Elisa Izaurralde (Addgene plasmid # 147589 ; http://n2t.net/addgene:147589 ; RRID:Addgene_147589)
